>Addgene plasmid #238093 | pLV-EF1A-DTX1-1-175-EGFP-Hygro | addgene full sequence | sequence record 472693 | Addgene NGS Result
AATGTAGTCTTATGCAATACTCTTGTAGTCTTGCAACATGGTAACGATGAGTTAGCAACATGCCTTACAA
GGAGAGAAAAAGCACCGTGCATGCCGATTGGTGGAAGTAAGGTGGTACGATCGTGCCTTATTAGGAAGGC
AACAGACGGGTCTGACATGGATTGGACGAACCACTGAATTGCCGCATTGCAGAGATATTGTATTTAAGTG
CCTAGCTCGATACATAAACGGGTCTCTCTGGTTAGACCAGATCTGAGCCTGGGAGCTCTCTGGCTAACTA
GGGAACCCACTGCTTAAGCCTCAATAAAGCTTGCCTTGAGTGCTTCAAGTAGTGTGTGCCCGTCTGTTGT
GTGACTCTGGTAACTAGAGATCCCTCAGACCCTTTTAGTCAGTGTGGAAAATCTCTAGCAGTGGCGCCCG
AACAGGGACTTGAAAGCGAAAGGGAAACCAGAGGAGCTCTCTCGACGCAGGACTCGGCTTGCTGAAGCGC
GCACGGCAAGAGGCGAGGGGCGGCGACTGGTGAGTACGCCAAAAATTTTGACTAGCGGAGGCTAGAAGGA
GAGAGATGGGTGCGAGAGCGTCAGTATTAAGCGGGGGAGAATTAGATCGCGATGGGAAAAAATTCGGTTA
AGGCCAGGGGGAAAGAAAAAATATAAATTAAAACATATAGTATGGGCAAGCAGGGAGCTAGAACGATTCG
CAGTTAATCCTGGCCTGTTAGAAACATCAGAAGGCTGTAGACAAATACTGGGACAGCTACAACCATCCCT
TCAGACAGGATCAGAAGAACTTAGATCATTATATAATACAGTAGCAACCCTCTATTGTGTGCATCAAAGG
ATAGAGATAAAAGACACCAAGGAAGCTTTAGACAAGATAGAGGAAGAGCAAAACAAAAGTAAGACCACCG
CACAGCAAGCGGCCGCTGATCTTCAGACCTGGAGGAGGAGATATGAGGGACAATTGGAGAAGTGAATTAT
ATAAATATAAAGTAGTAAAAATTGAACCATTAGGAGTAGCACCCACCAAGGCAAAGAGAAGAGTGGTGCA
GAGAGAAAAAAGAGCAGTGGGAATAGGAGCTTTGTTCCTTGGGTTCTTGGGAGCAGCAGGAAGCACTATG
GGCGCAGCGTCAATGACGCTGACGGTACAGGCCAGACAATTATTGTCTGGTATAGTGCAGCAGCAGAACA
ATTTGCTGAGGGCTATTGAGGCGCAACAGCATCTGTTGCAACTCACAGTCTGGGGCATCAAGCAGCTCCA
GGCAAGAATCCTGGCTGTGGAAAGATACCTAAAGGATCAACAGCTCCTGGGGATTTGGGGTTGCTCTGGA
AAACTCATTTGCACCACTGCTGTGCCTTGGAATGCTAGTTGGAGTAATAAATCTCTGGAACAGATTTGGA
ATCACACGACCTGGATGGAGTGGGACAGAGAAATTAACAATTACACAAGCTTAATACACTCCTTAATTGA
AGAATCGCAAAACCAGCAAGAAAAGAATGAACAAGAATTATTGGAATTAGATAAATGGGCAAGTTTGTGG
AATTGGTTTAACATAACAAATTGGCTGTGGTATATAAAATTATTCATAATGATAGTAGGAGGCTTGGTAG
GTTTAAGAATAGTTTTTGCTGTACTTTCTATAGTGAATAGAGTTAGGCAGGGATATTCACCATTATCGTT
TCAGACCCACCTCCCAACCCCGAGGGGACCCGACAGGCCCGAAGGAATAGAAGAAGAAGGTGGAGAGAGA
GACAGAGACAGATCCATTCGATTAGTGAACGGATCTCGACGGTATCGCTAGCTTTTAAAAGAAAAGGGGG
GATTGGGGGGTACAGTGCAGGGGAAAGAATAGTAGACATAATAGCAACAGACATACAAACTAAAGAATTA
CAAAAACAAATTACAAAAATTCAAAATTTTACTAGTGATTATCGGATCAACTTTGTATAGAAAAGTTGGG
CTCCGGTGCCCGTCAGTGGGCAGAGCGCACATCGCCCACAGTCCCCGAGAAGTTGGGGGGAGGGGTCGGC
AATTGAACCGGTGCCTAGAGAAGGTGGCGCGGGGTAAACTGGGAAAGTGATGTCGTGTACTGGCTCCGCC
TTTTTCCCGAGGGTGGGGGAGAACCGTATATAAGTGCAGTAGTCGCCGTGAACGTTCTTTTTCGCAACGG
GTTTGCCGCCAGAACACAGGTAAGTGCCGTGTGTGGTTCCCGCGGGCCTGGCCTCTTTACGGGTTATGGC
CCTTGCGTGCCTTGAATTACTTCCACCTGGCTGCAGTACGTGATTCTTGATCCCGAGCTTCGGGTTGGAA
GTGGGTGGGAGAGTTCGAGGCCTTGCGCTTAAGGAGCCCCTTCGCCTCGTGCTTGAGTTGAGGCCTGGCC
TGGGCGCTGGGGCCGCCGCGTGCGAATCTGGTGGCACCTTCGCGCCTGTCTCGCTGCTTTCGATAAGTCT
CTAGCCATTTAAAATTTTTGATGACCTGCTGCGACGCTTTTTTTCTGGCAAGATAGTCTTGTAAATGCGG
GCCAAGATCTGCACACTGGTATTTCGGTTTTTGGGGCCGCGGGCGGCGACGGGGCCCGTGCGTCCCAGCG
CACATGTTCGGCGAGGCGGGGCCTGCGAGCGCGGCCACCGAGAATCGGACGGGGGTAGTCTCAAGCTGGC
CGGCCTGCTCTGGTGCCTGGTCTCGCGCCGCCGTGTATCGCCCCGCCCTGGGCGGCAAGGCTGGCCCGGT
CGGCACCAGTTGCGTGAGCGGAAAGATGGCCGCTTCCCGGCCCTGCTGCAGGGAGCTCAAAATGGAGGAC
GCGGCGCTCGGGAGAGCGGGCGGGTGAGTCACCCACACAAAGGAAAAGGGCCTTTCCGTCCTCAGCCGTC
GCTTCATGTGACTCCACGGAGTACCGGGCGCCGTCCAGGCACCTCGATTAGTTCTCGAGCTTTTGGAGTA
CGTCGTCTTTAGGTTGGGGGGAGGGGTTTTATGCGATGGAGTTTCCCCACACTGAGTGGGTGGAGACTGA
AGTTAGGCCAGCTTGGCACTTGATGTAATTCTCCTTGGAATTTGCCCTTTTTGAGTTTGGATCTTGGTTC
ATTCTCAAGCCTCAGACAGTGGTTCAAAGTTTTTTTCTTCCATTTCAGGTGTCGTGACAAGTTTGTACAA
AAAAGCAGGCTGCCACCATGATGTCAAGACCCGGCCACGGCGGCCTGATGCCTGTGAACGGCCTGGGCTT
CCCCCCACAAAACGTGGCTAGAGTGGTGGTGTGGGAGTGGCTGAATGAACACTCTAGGTGGAGGCCCTAC
ACCGCCACAGTGTGCCACCACATCGAGAATGTGCTGAAGGAGGACGCCCGGGGGTCTGTGGTGCTGGGGC
AGGTGGACGCCCAGCTGGTGCCCTATATCATCGACCTCCAGAGCATGCATCAGTTCCGGCAGGATACCGG
TACCATGAGACCTGTGAGAAGAAACTTCTACGATCCATCTTCCGCCCCTGGCAAGGGCATCGTGTGGGAG
TGGGAAAATGACGGGGGAGCATGGACAGCCTACGATATGGACATCTGCATCACAATCCAGAACGCCTACG
AGAAGCAGCATCCCTGGCTGGATCTGTCCAGCCTGGGCTTTTGCTATCTGATCTATTTTAATAGCATGTC
CCAGATGAATAGGCAGACCCGGAGAAGGCGGAGGCTGAGACGGAGACTGGATCTGAGCGGAGGAGGAGGC
AGCGGCGGCGGAGGTAGCGGCGGCGGAGGGAGCATGGTGAGCAAGGGCGAGGAGCTGTTCACCGGGGTGG
TGCCCATCCTGGTCGAGCTGGACGGCGACGTAAACGGCCACAAGTTCAGCGTGTCCGGCGAGGGCGAGGG
CGATGCCACCTACGGCAAGCTGACCCTGAAGTTCATCTGCACCACCGGCAAGCTGCCCGTGCCCTGGCCC
ACCCTCGTGACCACCCTGACCTACGGCGTGCAGTGCTTCAGCCGCTACCCCGACCACATGAAGCAGCACG
ACTTCTTCAAGTCCGCCATGCCCGAAGGCTACGTCCAGGAGCGCACCATCTTCTTCAAGGACGACGGCAA
CTACAAGACCCGCGCCGAGGTGAAGTTCGAGGGCGACACCCTGGTGAACCGCATCGAGCTGAAGGGCATC
GACTTCAAGGAGGACGGCAACATCCTGGGGCACAAGCTGGAGTACAACTACAACAGCCACAACGTCTATA
TCATGGCCGACAAGCAGAAGAACGGCATCAAGGTGAACTTCAAGATCCGCCACAACATCGAGGACGGCAG
CGTGCAGCTCGCCGACCACTACCAGCAGAACACCCCCATCGGCGACGGCCCCGTGCTGCTGCCCGACAAC
CACTACCTGAGCACCCAGTCCGCCCTGAGCAAAGACCCCAACGAGAAGCGCGATCACATGGTCCTGCTGG
AGTTCGTGACCGCCGCCGGGATCACTCTCGGCATGGACGAGCTGTACAAGTAAACCCAGCTTTCTTGTAC
AAAGTGGTGATAATCGAATTCCGATAATCAACCTCTGGATTACAAAATTTGTGAAAGATTGACTGGTATT
CTTAACTATGTTGCTCCTTTTACGCTATGTGGATACGCTGCTTTAATGCCTTTGTATCATGCTATTGCTT
CCCGTATGGCTTTCATTTTCTCCTCCTTGTATAAATCCTGGTTGCTGTCTCTTTATGAGGAGTTGTGGCC
CGTTGTCAGGCAACGTGGCGTGGTGTGCACTGTGTTTGCTGACGCAACCCCCACTGGTTGGGGCATTGCC
ACCACCTGTCAGCTCCTTTCCGGGACTTTCGCTTTCCCCCTCCCTATTGCCACGGCGGAACTCATCGCCG
CCTGCCTTGCCCGCTGCTGGACAGGGGCTCGGCTGTTGGGCACTGACAATTCCGTGGTGTTGTCGGGGAA
GCTGACGTCCTTTCCATGGCTGCTCGCCTGTGTTGCCACCTGGATTCTGCGCGGGACGTCCTTCTGCTAC
GTCCCTTCGGCCCTCAATCCAGCGGACCTTCCTTCCCGCGGCCTGCTGCCGGCTCTGCGGCCTCTTCCGC
GTCTTCGCCTTCGCCCTCAGACGAGTCGGATCTCCCTTTGGGCCGCCTCCCCGCATCGGGAATTCCCGCG
GTTCGAATTCTACCGGGTAGGGGAGGCGCTTTTCCCAAGGCAGTCTGGAGCATGCGCTTTAGCAGCCCCG
CTGGGCACTTGGCGCTACACAAGTGGCCTCTGGCCTCGCACACATTCCACATCCACCGGTAGGCGCCAAC
CGGCTCCGTTCTTTGGTGGCCCCTTCGCGCCACCTTCTACTCCTCCCCTAGTCAGGAAGTTCCCCCCCGC
CCCGCAGCTCGCGTCGTGCAGGACGTGACAAATGGAAGTAGCACGTCTCACTAGTCTCGTGCAGATGGAC
AGCACCGCTGAGCAATGGAAGCGGGTAGGCCTTTGGGGCAGCGGCCAATAGCAGCTTTGCTCCTTCGCTT
TCTGGGCTCAGAGGCTGGGAAGGGGTGGGTCCGGGGGCGGGCTCAGGGGCGGGCTCAGGGGCGGGGCGGG
CGCCCGAAGGTCCTCCGGAGGCCCGGCATTCTGCACGCTTCAAAAGCGCACGTCTGCCGCGCTGTTCTCC
TCTTCCTCATCTCCGGGCCTTTCGACCTCACGTGGCCACCATGAAAAAGCCTGAACTCACCGCGACGTCT
GTCGAGAAGTTTCTGATCGAAAAGTTCGACAGCGTCTCCGACCTGATGCAGCTCTCGGAGGGCGAAGAAT
CTCGTGCTTTCAGCTTCGATGTAGGAGGGCGTGGATATGTCCTGCGGGTAAATAGCTGCGCCGATGGTTT
CTACAAAGATCGTTATGTTTATCGGCACTTTGCATCGGCCGCGCTCCCGATTCCGGAAGTGCTTGACATT
GGGGAATTTAGCGAGAGCCTGACCTATTGCATCTCCCGCCGTGCACAGGGTGTCACGTTGCAAGACCTGC
CTGAAACCGAACTGCCCGCTGTTCTGCAGCCGGTCGCGGAGGCCATGGATGCGATCGCTGCGGCCGATCT
TAGCCAGACGAGCGGGTTCGGCCCATTCGGACCGCAAGGAATCGGTCAATACACTACATGGCGTGATTTC
ATATGCGCGATTGCTGATCCCCATGTGTATCACTGGCAAACTGTGATGGACGACACCGTCAGTGCGTCCG
TCGCGCAGGCTCTCGATGAGCTGATGCTTTGGGCCGAGGACTGCCCCGAAGTCCGGCACCTCGTGCACGC
GGATTTCGGCTCCAACAATGTCCTGACGGACAATGGCCGCATAACAGCGGTCATTGACTGGAGCGAGGCG
ATGTTCGGGGATTCCCAATACGAGGTCGCCAACATCTTCTTCTGGAGGCCGTGGTTGGCTTGTATGGAGC
AGCAGACGCGCTACTTCGAGCGGAGGCATCCGGAGCTTGCAGGATCGCCGCGGCTCCGGGCGTATATGCT
CCGCATTGGTCTTGACCAACTCTATCAGAGCTTGGTTGACGGCAATTTCGATGATGCAGCTTGGGCGCAG
GGTCGATGCGACGCAATCGTCCGATCCGGAGCCGGGACTGTCGGGCGTACACAAATCGCCCGCAGAAGCG
CGGCCGTCTGGACCGATGGCTGTGTAGAAGTACTCGCCGATAGTGGAAACCGACGCCCCAGCACTCGTCC
GAGGGCAAAGGAATAGGGTACCTTTAAGACCAATGACTTACAAGGCAGCTGTAGATCTTAGCCACTTTTT
AAAAGAAAAGGGGGGACTGGAAGGGCTAATTCACTCCCAACGAAGACAAGATCTGCTTTTTGCTTGTACT
GGGTCTCTCTGGTTAGACCAGATCTGAGCCTGGGAGCTCTCTGGCTAACTAGGGAACCCACTGCTTAAGC
CTCAATAAAGCTTGCCTTGAGTGCTTCAAGTAGTGTGTGCCCGTCTGTTGTGTGACTCTGGTAACTAGAG
ATCCCTCAGACCCTTTTAGTCAGTGTGGAAAATCTCTAGCAGTAGTAGTTCATGTCATCTTATTATTCAG
TATTTATAACTTGCAAAGAAATGAATATCAGAGAGTGAGAGGAACTTGTTTATTGCAGCTTATAATGGTT
ACAAATAAAGCAATAGCATCACAAATTTCACAAATAAAGCATTTTTTTCACTGCATTCTAGTTGTGGTTT
GTCCAAACTCATCAATGTATCTTATCATGTCTGGCTCTAGCTATCCCGCCCCTAACTCCGCCCATCCCGC
CCCTAACTCCGCCCAGTTCCGCCCATTCTCCGCCCCATGGCTGACTAATTTTTTTTATTTATGCAGAGGC
CGAGGCCGCCTCGGCCTCTGAGCTATTCCAGAAGTAGTGAGGAGGCTTTTTTGGAGGCCTAGGGACGTAC
CCAATTCGCCCTATAGTGAGTCGTATTACGCGCGCTCACTGGCCGTCGTTTTACAACGTCGTGACTGGGA
AAACCCTGGCGTTACCCAACTTAATCGCCTTGCAGCACATCCCCCTTTCGCCAGCTGGCGTAATAGCGAA
GAGGCCCGCACCGATCGCCCTTCCCAACAGTTGCGCAGCCTGAATGGCGAATGGG
[124 nt withheld, positions 7546-7669]
C
[91 nt withheld, positions 7671-7761]
A
[49 nt withheld, positions 7763-7811]
CCTTTGACGTTGGAGTCCACGTTCTTT
[37 nt withheld, positions 7839-7875]
ACCCTATCTCGGTCTATTCTTTTGATTTATAAGGGATTTTGCCGATTTCGGCCTATTGGTTAAAAAATGA
GCTGATTTAACAAAAATTTAACGCGAATTTTAACAAAATATTAACGCTTACAATTTAGGTGGCACTTTTC
GGGGAAATGTGCGCGGAACCCCTATTTGTTTATTTTTCTAAATACATTCAAATATGTATCCGCTCATGAG
ACAATAACCCTGATAAATGCTTCAATAATATTGAAAAAGGAAGAGTATGAGTATTCAACATTTCCGTGTC
GCCCTTATTCCCTTTTTTGCGGCATTTTGCCTTCCTGTTTTTGCTCACCCAGAAACGCTGGTGAAAGTAA
AAGATGCTGAAGATCAGTTGGGTGCACGAGTGGGTTACATCGAACTGGATCTCAACAGCGGTAAGATCCT
TGAGAGTTTTCGCCCCGAAGAACGTTTTCCAATGATGAGCACTTTTAAAGTTCTGCTATGTGGCGCGGTA
TTATCCCGTATTGACGCCGGGCAAGAGCAACTCGGTCGCCGCATACACTATTCTCAGAATGACTTGGTTG
AGTACTCACCAGTCACAGAAAAGCATCTTACGGATGGCATGACAGTAAGAGAATTATGCAGTGCTGCCAT
AACCATGAGTGATAACACTGCGGCCAACTTACTTCTGACAACGATCGGAGGACCGAAGGAGCTAACCGCT
TTTTTGCACAACATGGGGGATCATGTAACTCGCCTTGATCGTTGGGAACCGGAGCTGAATGAAGCCATAC
CAAACGACGAGCGTGACACCACGATGCCTGTAGCAATGGCAACAACGTTGCGCAAACTATTAACTGGCGA
ACTACTTACTCTAGCTTCCCGGCAACAATTAATAGACTGGATGGAGGCGGATAAAGTTGCAGGACCACTT
CTGCGCTCGGCCCTTCCGGCTGGCTGGTTTATTGCTGATAAATCTGGAGCCGGTGAGCGTGGGTCTCGCG
GTATCATTGCAGCACTGGGGCCAGATGGTAAGCCCTCCCGTATCGTAGTTATCTACACGACGGGGAGTCA
GGCAACTATGGATGAACGAAATAGACAGATCGCTGAGATAGGTGCCTCACTGATTAAGCATTGGTAACTG
TCAGACCAAGTTTACTCATATATACTTTAGATTGATTTAAAACTTCATTTTTAATTTAAAAGGATCTAGG
TGAAGATCCTTTTTGATAATCTCATGACCAAAATCCCTTAACGTGAGTTTTCGTTCCACTGAGCGTCAGA
CCCCGTAGAAAAGATCAAAGGATCTTCTTGAGATCCTTTTTTTCTGCGCGTAATCTGCTGCTTGCAAACA
AAAAAACCACCGCTACCAGCGGTGGTTTGTTTGCCGGATCAAGAGCTACCAACTCTTTTTCCGAAGGTAA
CTGGCTTCAGCAGAGCGCAGATACCAAATACTGTTCTTCTAGTGTAGCCGTAGTTAGGCCACCACTTCAA
GAACTCTGTAGCACCGCCTACATACCTCGCTCTGCTAATCCTGTTACCAGTGGCTGCTGCCAGTGGCGAT
AAGTCGTGTCTTACCGGGTTGGACTCAAGACGATAGTTACCGGATAAGGCGCAGCGGTCGGGCTGAACGG
GGGGTTCGTGCACACAGCCCAGCTTGGAGCGAACGACCTACACCGAACTGAGATACCTACAGCGTGAGCT
ATGAGAAAGCGCCACGCTTCCCGAAGAGAGAAAGGCGGACAGGTATCCGGTAAGCGGCAGGGTCGGAACA
GGAGAGCGCACGAGGGAGCTTCCAGGGGGAAACGCCTGGTATCTTTATAGTCCTGTCGGGTTTCGCCACC
TCTGACTTGAGCGTCGATTTTTGTGATGCTCGTCAGGGGGGCGGAGCCTATGGAAAAACGCCAGCAACGC
GGCCTTTTTACGGTTCCTGGCCTTTTGCTGGCCTTTTGCTCACATGTTCTTTCCTGCGTTATCCCCTGAT
TCTGTGGATAACCGTATTACCGCCTTTGAGTGAGCTGATACCGCTCGCCGCAGCCGAACGACCGAGCGCA
GCGAGTCAGTGAGCGAGGAAGCGGAAGAGCGCCCAATACGCAAACCGCCTCTCCCCGCGCGTTGGCCGAT
TCATTAATGCAGCTGGCACGACAGGTTTCCCGACTGGAAAGCGGGCAGTGAGCGCAACGCAATTAATGTG
AGTTAGCTCACTCATTAGGCACCCCAGGCTTTACACTTTATGCTTCCGGCTCGTATGTTGTGTGGAATTG
TGAGCGGATAACAATTTCACACAGGAAACAGCTATGACCATGATTACGCCAAGCGCGCAATTAACCCTCA
CTAAAGGGAACAAAAGCTGGAGCTGCAAGCTT
Features (pLannotate 1.2.2; 33 found; start..end, strand, type, name):
      3..229     +  promoter       RSV promoter: Rous sarcoma virus enhancer/promoter
    230..410     +  LTR            5' LTR (truncated): truncated 5' long terminal repeat (LTR) from HIV-1
    457..582     +  misc_feature   HIV-1 Ψ: packaging signal of human immunodeficiency virus type 1
    566..929     +  CDS            HIV-1 gag (fragment): gag protein from human immunodeficiency virus 1; gag
   1075..1308    +  misc_feature   RRE: The Rev response element (RRE) of HIV-1 allows for Rev-dependent mRNA export from the nucleus to the cytoplasm.
   1685..1785    +  CDS            Rev (fragment): human immunodeficiency virus 1 (HIV-1) Rev protein; rev; enhances nuclear export of unspliced and incompletely spliced viral mRNAs
   1803..1920    +  misc_feature   cPPT/CTS: central polypurine tract and central termination sequence of HIV-1
   1938..1958    +  protein_bind   attB4: mutant version of attB; core recombination site for the Gateway® BP reaction BP Clonase™
   1978..2189    +  promoter       EF-1α core promoter: core promoter for human elongation factor EF-1α
   2190..2299    +  intron         EF-1α intron A (fragment): intron upstream of the start codon of human EF-1α
   2925..3128    +  intron         EF-1α intron A: truncated intron upstream of the start codon of human EF-1α
   3137..3161    +  protein_bind   attB1: mutant version of attB; recombination site for the Gateway® BP reaction BP Clonase™
   3171..3698    +  CDS            DTX1 (fragment): DTX1_HUMAN - Experimental evidence at protein level: Swiss-Prot protein existence level 1. Functions as a ubiquitin ligase protein in vivo, mediating ubiquitination and promoting degradation of MEKK1, suggesting that it may regulate the Notch pathway via some ubiquitin ligase activity (By similarity). Regulator of Notch signaling, a signaling pathway involved in cell-cell communications that regulates a broad spectrum of cell- fate determinations. Mainly acts as a positive regulator of Notch, but it also acts as a negative regulator, depending on the developmental and cell context. Mediates th
   3744..4463    +  CDS            EGFP: the original enhanced GFP (Yang et al., 1996) mammalian codon-optimized
   4464..4488    -  protein_bind   attB2: mutant version of attB; recombination site for the Gateway® BP reaction BP Clonase™
   4506..5094    +  misc_feature   WPRE: woodchuck hepatitis virus posttranscriptional regulatory element
   5125..5624    +  promoter       PGK promoter: mouse phosphoglycerate kinase 1 promoter
   5641..6663    +  CDS            hph: KHYB_ECOLX - Experimental evidence at protein level: Swiss-Prot protein existence level 1. The aminoglycoside phosphotransferases achieve inactivation of their antibiotic substrates by phosphorylation. Only phosphorylates hygromycin and closely related compounds such as demethyl analogs and destomycin. From Escherichia coli.
   6659..6736    +  CDS            nef (fragment): NEF_HV1Z2 - Experimental evidence at protein level: Swiss-Prot protein existence level 1. Extracellular Nef protein targets CD4(+) T-lymphocytes for apoptosis by interacting with CXCR4 surface receptors. From Human immunodeficiency virus type 1 group M subtype D (isolate Z2/CDC-Z34) (HIV-1).
   6738..6971    +  LTR            3' LTR (ΔU3): self-inactivating 3' long terminal repeat (LTR) from HIV-1
   7043..7164    +  polyA_signal   SV40 poly(A) signal: SV40 polyadenylation signal
   7204..7339    +  rep_origin     SV40 ori: SV40 origin of replication
   7360..7378    -  promoter       T7 promoter: promoter for bacteriophage T7 RNA polymerase
   7386..7541    +  CDS            lacZα (fragment): LacZα fragment of β-galactosidase; lacZ fragment
   7546..7974    +  rep_origin     f1 ori (sequence partly withheld): f1 bacteriophage origin of replication; arrow indicates direction of (+) strand synthesis
   8027..8131    +  promoter       AmpR promoter: bla
   8132..8992    +  CDS            AmpR: β-lactamase; bla; confers resistance to ampicillin, carbenicillin, and related antibiotics
   9163..9751    +  rep_origin     ori: high-copy-number ColE1/pMB1/pBR322/pUC origin of replication
   9934..10026   +  CDS            lacI (fragment): lac repressor; lacI; The lac repressor binds to the lac operator to inhibit transcription in E. coli. This inhibition can be relieved by adding lactose or isopropyl-β-D-thiogalactopyranoside (IPTG).
  10039..10060   +  protein_bind   CAP binding site: CAP binding activates transcription in the presence of cAMP. E. coli catabolite activator protein
  10075..10105   +  promoter       lac promoter: promoter for the E. coli lac operon
  10113..10129   +  protein_bind   lac operator: The lac repressor binds to the lac operator to inhibit transcription in E. coli. This inhibition can be relieved by adding lactose or isopropyl-β-D-thiogalactopyranoside (IPTG). lac repressor encoded by lacI
  10174..10192   +  promoter       T3 promoter: promoter for bacteriophage T3 RNA polymerase
