[The description below was written by a language model from this plasmid's Addgene catalogue record and pLannotate feature annotations shown in this document.]
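Description:
pLV-EF1A-DTX1-1-175-EGFP-Hygro is a third-generation-style, self-inactivating HIV-1 lentiviral transfer plasmid of about 10.2 kb for expression in mammalian cells, with part of it derived from a commercially built vector. In bacteria it is maintained through a high-copy ColE1/pUC-type origin and selected with ampicillin via β-lactamase. The backbone also carries an f1 origin, an SV40 origin and poly(A) signal, and remnants of a lac/lacZα cloning region flanked by T7 and T3 promoters. Viral genomic RNA is transcribed from an RSV promoter fused to a truncated 5' LTR, which makes transcription in packaging cells Tat-independent. The genome includes the Ψ packaging signal with a partial gag sequence, the Rev response element for nuclear export of unspliced RNA, the cPPT/CTS to aid nuclear import, and a ΔU3 3' LTR that inactivates the LTR promoter after integration.

The payload is driven by the human EF1α promoter with its intron A and encodes amino acids 1–175 of human DTX1 (Deltex E3 ubiquitin ligase 1), the region structurally predicted to form its WWE domain, fused at the C terminus to EGFP. Gateway attB4, attB1 and attB2 sites flank the promoter and the coding sequence, reflecting modular recombination-based assembly. A WPRE follows the fusion gene to boost transcript stability and expression. Downstream, a separate mouse PGK promoter drives the hygromycin phosphotransferase gene, allowing hygromycin selection of transduced cells. The construct is intended for stable or transient expression of a fluorescent DTX1 WWE-domain protein. The associated study concerns WWE domains and poly(ADP-ribose) dynamics at sites of DNA damage, so the fusion presumably lets the domain's localisation be followed in living cells.
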