Addgene plasmid #238093: pLV-EF1A-DTX1-1-175-EGFP-Hygro
Purpose: Expression of structurally predicted WWE domain of DTX1 with EGFP on C terminal
Depositing lab: Robert Sobol. Depositing organization: Brown University. Publication: Overexpression of the WWE domain of RNF146 modulates poly-(ADP)-ribose dynamics at sites of DNA damage. Al-Rahahleh RQ, Roos WP, Saville KM, Andrews JF, Wu Z, Koczor CA, Prakash A, Sobol RW. DNA Repair (Amst). 2025 Jun;150:103845. doi: 10.1016/j.dnarep.2025.103845. Epub 2025 May 21. PubMed 40403420.
Backbone
  Vector backbone: Lentiviral
  Vector type: Mammalian Expression, Lentiviral
  Selectable markers: Hygromycin
Growth in bacteria
  Bacterial resistance: Ampicillin, 100 μg/mL
  Growth temperature: 37°C
  Growth strain: NEB Stable
  Copy number: High Copy
Gene/Insert
  Gene/Insert name: DTX1
  Species: H. sapiens (human)
  Insert size (bp): 1293
  Mutation: aa 1-175 only
  Entrez Gene: DTX1 (a.k.a. RNF140, hDx-1)
  Promoter: EF1alpha
  Tag / fusion protein: EGFP (C terminal on insert)
  Cloning method: Other
Resource information
  A portion of this plasmid was derived from a plasmid made by: VectorBuilder
Terms and licenses: Academic/Nonprofit Terms; Industry Terms: Not Available to Industry
How to cite: pLV-EF1A-DTX1-1-175-EGFP-Hygro was a gift from Robert Sobol (Addgene plasmid # 238093 ; http://n2t.net/addgene:238093 ; RRID:Addgene_238093)
